Addgene plasmid #182539: pDY0973-RADARS iCaspase
Purpose: Express RADARS iCaspase that conditionally turn on iCaspase in the presence of target RNA
Depositing lab: Omar Abudayyeh & Jonathan Gootenberg. Depositing organization: Massachusetts Institute of Technology.
Backbone
  Vector backbone: pBR322
  Backbone manufacturer: NEB
  Vector type: Mammalian Expression
Growth in bacteria
  Bacterial resistance: Ampicillin, 100 μg/mL
  Growth temperature: 37°C
  Growth strain: NEB Stable
  Copy number: High Copy
Gene/Insert
  Gene/Insert name: iCaspase9
  Species: H. sapiens (human)
  GenBank ID: NM_001229.5
  Promoter: EF1a
  Entrez Gene: CASP9 (a.k.a. APAF-3, APAF3, ICE-LAP6, MCH6, PPP1R56)
  Cloning method: Gibson Cloning
  Sequencing primers: 5′ caaagtttttttcttccatttcaggtgtcgtga; 3′ gtaaaacgacggccagtgaattcgagc
Terms and licenses: Academic/Nonprofit Terms; Industry Terms: Not Available to Industry
Depositor comments: Please visit https://doi.org/10.1101/2022.01.26.477951 for bioRxiv preprint.
How to cite: pDY0973-RADARS iCaspase was a gift from Omar Abudayyeh & Jonathan Gootenberg (Addgene plasmid # 182539 ; http://n2t.net/addgene:182539 ; RRID:Addgene_182539)
