[The description below was written by a language model from this plasmid's Addgene catalogue record and pLannotate feature annotations shown in this document.]
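Description:
pDY0973-RADARS iCaspase is a 7.7 kb mammalian expression plasmid listed on a pBR322 backbone. It is propagated in E. coli through a high-copy ColE1/pMB1-type origin and selected with ampicillin via the β-lactamase gene and its native promoter. Remnants of cloning-vector sequence are also annotated (lacI, lacZα, MCS, bom and rop fragments, plus the lac promoter/operator region). These appear to be backbone carry-over rather than functional parts of the payload.

The plasmid carries two divergently oriented mammalian expression units. On the forward strand, the human EF-1α promoter drives the payload: the F36V mutant FKBP12 dimerisation domain (DmrB), followed by a fragment of human caspase-9 and a synthetic poly(A) signal. This FKBP-caspase-9 fusion is the inducible "iCaspase9" design, in which a synthetic dimerising ligand brings the caspase domains together to trigger apoptosis. According to the stated purpose, the cassette is configured as a RADARS sensor, so that iCaspase is turned on only when a target RNA is present. About 120 nt between the promoter and the DmrB coding sequence is unannotated. The record does not describe the sensor or guide region, the identity of the target RNA, or the mechanism that gates translation.

On the reverse strand, a CMV enhancer/promoter (with a T7 promoter downstream) drives a mammalian codon-optimised secreted Cypridina luciferase ending in its own synthetic poly(A) signal. This unit most likely serves as a constitutive control for transfection or normalisation, though the record does not say so. The construct is intended for RNA-conditional cell killing experiments in mammalian cells.
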