Features (pLannotate 1.2.2; 22 found; start..end, strand, type, name):
    416..508     +  CDS            lacI (fragment): lac repressor; lacI; The lac repressor binds to the lac operator to inhibit transcription in E. coli. This inhibition can be relieved by adding lactose or isopropyl-β-D-thiogalactopyranoside (IPTG).
    521..542     +  protein_bind   CAP binding site: CAP binding activates transcription in the presence of cAMP. E. coli catabolite activator protein
    557..587     +  promoter       lac promoter: promoter for the E. coli lac operon
    595..611     +  protein_bind   lac operator: The lac repressor binds to the lac operator to inhibit transcription in E. coli. This inhibition can be relieved by adding lactose or isopropyl-β-D-thiogalactopyranoside (IPTG). lac repressor encoded by lacI
    649..697     -  polyA_signal   poly(A) signal: synthetic polyadenylation signal
    699..2359    -  CDS            CLuc (fragment): secreted Cypridina luciferase contains 30 codon substitutions for efficient translation in mammalian cells
   2385..2403    -  promoter       T7 promoter: promoter for bacteriophage T7 RNA polymerase
   2419..2452    -  LTR            5' LTR (truncated) (fragment): truncated 5' long terminal repeat (LTR) from HIV-1
   2448..2651    -  promoter       CMV promoter: human cytomegalovirus (CMV) immediate early promoter
   2652..3031    -  enhancer       CMV enhancer: human cytomegalovirus immediate early enhancer
   3072..3138    +  CDS            small t antigen (fragment): SV40 (simian virus 40) small t antigen
   3145..4323    +  promoter       EF-1α promoter: strong constitutive promoter for human elongation factor EF-1α
   4444..4764    +  CDS            DmrB: F36V mutant of FK506-binding protein FKBP12 binds synthetic ligands that do not bind wild-type FKBP
   4774..5634    +  CDS            CASP9 (fragment): CASP9_HUMAN - Also known as MCH6. Experimental evidence at protein level: Swiss-Prot protein existence level 1. Isoform 2 lacks activity is an dominant-negative inhibitor of caspase-9. From Homo sapiens (Human).
   5677..5725    +  polyA_signal   poly(A) signal: synthetic polyadenylation signal
   5726..5747    -  misc_feature   MCS (fragment): pUC18/19 multiple cloning site
   5744..5901    +  CDS            lacZα (fragment): LacZα fragment of β-galactosidase; lacZ fragment
   5907..6006    -  misc_feature   bom (fragment): basis of mobility region from pBR322
   6108..6143    -  CDS            rop (fragment): Rop protein, which maintains plasmids at low copy number; rop
   6238..6342    +  promoter       AmpR promoter: bla
   6343..7203    +  CDS            AmpR: β-lactamase; bla; confers resistance to ampicillin, carbenicillin, and related antibiotics
   7374..233     +  rep_origin     ori (across the origin): high-copy-number ColE1/pMB1/pBR322/pUC origin of replication
>Addgene plasmid #182539 | pDY0973-RADARS iCaspase | addgene full sequence | sequence record 356646 | Addgene NGS Result
CGACCTACACCGAACTGAGATACCTACAGCGTGAGCTATGAGAAAGCGCCACGCTTCCCGAAGGGAGAAA
GGCGGACAGGTATCCGGTAAGCGGCAGGGTCGGAACAGGAGAGCGCACGAGGGAGCTTCCAGGGGGAAAC
GCCTGGTATCTTTATAGTCCTGTCGGGTTTCGCCACCTCTGACTTGAGCGTCGATTTTTGTGATGCTCGT
CAGGGGGGCGGAGCCTATGGAAAAACGCCAGCAACGCGGCCTTTTTACGGTTCCTGGCCTTTTGCTGGCC
TTTTGCTCACATGTTCTTTCCTGCGTTATCCCCTGATTCTGTGGATAACCGTATTACCGCCTTTGAGTGA
GCTGATACCGCTCGCCGCAGCCGAACGACCGAGCGCAGCGAGTCAGTGAGCGAGGAAGCGGAAGAGCGCC
CAATACGCAAACCGCCTCTCCCCGCGCGTTGGCCGATTCATTAATGCAGCTGGCACGACAGGTTTCCCGA
CTGGAAAGCGGGCAGTGAGCGCAACGCAATTAATGTGAGTTAGCTCACTCATTAGGCACCCCAGGCTTTA
CACTTTATGCTTCCGGCTCGTATGTTGTGTGGAATTGTGAGCGGATAACAATTTCACACAGGAAACAGCT
ATGACCATGATTACGCCACACACAAAAAACCAACACACAGATGTAATGAAAATAAAGATATTTTATTTTA
TTTGCATTCATCTGGTACTTCTAGGGTGTCTCCATGCTTTATGTAGCATTCTTTCTTGAACTCCCATGCG
TGGTCACAGAAACCCTGTTGTCCCCTCAGGCAATACTCGTACATGCATCGTTCGACACGGTCAGGCTTGT
GGCACACGTTACATTTCTGATCAAGATCACTTTGACCGGCGAAGAGACTATTGCAGAGTCGTTCAGCTTC
AGGTTTCTGTTCTTCGGTGCATCCCGGTGGGTTGGGGGTCAGATCACAGGCTCCTTCAGCATCAAAAGAA
TCATCACTGAAATCCTGGTTGTAGTTACCGCAAATACCGCAAGTCTTACCATCGAATGGATCTCTAATAT
GTACGACGAGCAGTTGCTTGAAGTTGAACTTGACCACCAGAGCTTCAGGTAGGATGGCTGTAGTCAGTAT
GTCACCATCTTGCCAGTAGATGGAAGTGTTCTGAGAGCTGTACGGGACGGACACGGCTTCTCCTCCAACC
AGAATCTGTTTTCCATCAACAATGAGTTCTACTACAGTCGATTGTTTCCTGATTCGTACTTTCTCTACTT
CAGTGTAAGAGTCAACATTCCTGTGTGAAACCTTCACATCCCAAGTGTTCCAGAAACAGTCGGCGGCCAT
AAGAATCTCCTTGCAGGGACCCTGGAATTGGTATCTTGCTTTGTCAAATGTATCGTAGAAAGTATGTCCA
GACAAAACGCAGGTTCCTCTAGTTTCGGGAGCAGCGCACGTCTCCCTGTAGTCAAGCAGCACGTGTGAGG
CTCGCTCGTCTCCACCCATACAGCGGGCGAAGGCGCAGGAGATGGTGTAGTAGTAGAAGTTGATGGGGTT
GCGGCAGCTGTCCTTGTACGGCTCCAGAAGACCTTTGCAGTATGCAACGTCATCAGGATTTCCATAGAGT
GGACAACCGTCAAACTCCTGGTTGATCTTAGGCTGAATAGCGAGTTGTTCTGGATCTGAAGTGAAGTCTG
TATCTTCCATCATTTTAAGATCTCCACAGAGGCCAGAGATCATTCCTTTGTTTGCTGTGTCTGGGGCGAT
TCTTACAGATCTTCCTCCGAGGATGTCGATCACGATCAGTTTGAAGAACTCAATGACGGTGATGTTGAAG
CCTGGCATCTCAACAACAGCGATGGTGACCTCGCCGATGGTGTACGGGTTGGCGATGATAGGGTCAGCTC
CACCGTTTACAGTGATGGGATTCTCAGTAGCTTGAGCGATGTCAATGATGTCTCCAGCCACTTCCAGTCT
TGTCTTGGTCAGCACAGCCCCCTTGGTTCCATCCAGGTTCTCCAGGGTGATGGACACCTTCCAGTCGCCG
CCCTTGGTTCCTTGACCCAACACGTATGTACCAGGTTCCTGGAACTGGAATCTCTTTCCATAGAATGTTC
TAAACCATCCTGCGGCCTCTACTCTGCATTCAATTACATACTGACACATTCGACAACATGTTTTTCCTGG
TTTATTTTCACACAGTCCATCTGATAGTATGTCTCTCGTGCAGGTGCCACAGCTGCTATCAATACATTCT
CCTTCTTTAGCTTCACAGGAAGTTGGAACTGTGTTTGGTGGATCAGGTTCGTAAGGACAGTCCTGGCAAT
GAACAGTGGCGCAGTAGACTAATGCAACGGCAAGAATTAAGGTCTTCATGGTGGCGGTACCAAGCTTGCG
TCTCCCTATAGTGAGTCGTATTAATTTCGATAAGCCAGTAAGCAGTGGGTTCTCTAGTTAGCCAGAGAGC
TCTGCTTATATAGACCTCCCACCGTACACGCCTACCGCCCATTTGCGTCAATGGGGCGGAGTTGTTACGA
CATTTTGGAAAGTCCCGTTGATTTTGGTGCCAAAACAAACTCCCATTGACGTCAATGGGGTGGAGACTTG
GAAATCCCCGTGAGTCAAACCGCTATCCACGCCCATTGATGTACTGCCAAAACCGCATCACCATGGTAAT
AGCGATGACTAATACGTAGATGTACTGCCAAGTAGGAAAGTCCCATAAGGTCATGTACTGGGCATAATGC
CAGGCGGGCCATTTACCGTCATTGACGTCAATAGGGGGCGTACTTGGCATATGATACACTTGATGTACTG
CCAAGTGGGCAGTTTACCGTAAATACTCCACCCATTGACGTCAATGGAAAGTCCCTATTGGCGTTACTAT
GGGAACATACGTCATTATTGACGTCAATGGGCGGGGGTCGTTGGGCGGTCAGCCAGGCGGGCCATTTACC
GTAAGTTATGTAACGCGGAACTCCATATATGGGCTATGAACTAATGACCCCGTAATTGATTACTATTAAT
AACTAGTCAATAATCAATGTCAACGCGTATATCTGGCCCGTACATCGAAGCTGATGCAAAGATGGATAAA
GTTTTAAACAGAGAGGAATCTTTGCAGCTAATGGACCTTCTAGGTCTTGAAAGGAGTGGGAATTGGCTCC
GGTGCCCGTCAGTGGGCAGAGCGCACATCGCCCACAGTCCCCGAGAAGTTGGGGGGAGGGGTCGGCAATT
GAACCGGTGCCTAGAGAAGGTGGCGCGGGGTAAACTGGGAAAGTGATGTCGTGTACTGGCTCCGCCTTTT
TCCCGAGGGTGGGGGAGAACCGTATATAAGTGCAGTAGTCGCCGTGAACGTTCTTTTTCGCAACGGGTTT
GCCGCCAGAACACAGGTAAGTGCCGTGTGTGGTTCCCGCGGGCCTGGCCTCTTTACGGGTTATGGCCCTT
GCGTGCCTTGAATTACTTCCACCTGGCTGCAGTACGTGATTCTTGATCCCGAGCTTCGGGTTGGAAGTGG
GTGGGAGAGTTCGAGGCCTTGCGCTTAAGGAGCCCCTTCGCCTCGTGCTTGAGTTGAGGCCTGGCCTGGG
CGCTGGGGCCGCCGCGTGCGAATCTGGTGGCACCTTCGCGCCTGTCTCGCTGCTTTCGATAAGTCTCTAG
CCATTTAAAATTTTTGATGACCTGCTGCGACGCTTTTTTTCTGGCAAGATAGTCTTGTAAATGCGGGCCA
AGATCTGCACACTGGTATTTCGGTTTTTGGGGCCGCGGGCGGCGACGGGGCCCGTGCGTCCCAGCGCACA
TGTTCGGCGAGGCGGGGCCTGCGAGCGCGGCCACCGAGAATCGGACGGGGGTAGTCTCAAGCTGGCCGGC
CTGCTCTGGTGCCTGGCCTCGCGCCGCCGTGTATCGCCCCGCCCTGGGCGGCAAGGCTGGCCCGGTCGGC
ACCAGTTGCGTGAGCGGAAAGATGGCCGCTTCCCGGCCCTGCTGCAGGGAGCTCAAAATGGAGGACGCGG
CGCTCGGGAGAGCGGGCGGGTGAGTCACCCACACAAAGGAAAAGGGCCTTTCCGTCCTCAGCCGTCGCTT
CATGTGACTCCACGGAGTACCGGGCGCCGTCCAGGCACCTCGATTAGTTCTCGAGCTTTTGGAGTACGTC
GTCTTTAGGTTGGGGGGAGGGGTTTTATGCGATGGAGTTTCCCCACACTGAGTGGGTGGAGACTGAAGTT
AGGCCAGCTTGGCACTTGATGTAATTCTCCTTGGAATTTGCCCTTTTTGAGTTTGGATCTTGGTTCATTC
TCAAGCCTCAGACAGTGGTTCAAAGTTTTTTTCTTCCATTTCAGGTGTCGTGACGTACGGGATCCTCTAG
AGCCACCATGCGAGACCATGTCAAGGTCTCAGGAAGCGGAGCTACTAACTTCAGCCTGCTGAAGCAGGCT
GGCGACGTGGAGGAGAACCCTGGACCTGTCGAGGGAGTGCAGGTGGAGACTATCTCCCCAGGAGACGGGC
GCACCTTCCCCAAGCGCGGCCAGACCTGCGTGGTGCACTACACCGGGATGCTTGAAGATGGAAAGAAAGT
TGATTCCTCCCGGGACAGAAACAAGCCCTTTAAGTTTATGCTAGGCAAGCAGGAGGTGATCCGAGGCTGG
GAAGAAGGGGTTGCCCAGATGAGTGTGGGTCAGAGAGCCAAACTGACTATATCTCCAGATTATGCCTATG
GTGCCACTGGGCACCCAGGCATCATCCCACCACATGCCACTCTCGTCTTCGATGTGGAGCTTCTAAAACT
GGAATCTGGCGGTGGATCCGGAGTCGACGGATTTGGTGATGTCGGTGCTCTTGAGAGTTTGAGGGGAAAT
GCAGATTTGGCTTACATCCTGAGCATGGAGCCCTGTGGCCACTGCCTCATTATCAACAATGTGAACTTCT
GCCGTGAGTCCGGGCTCCGCACCCGCACTGGCTCCAACATCGACTGTGAGAAGTTGCGGCGTCGCTTCTC
CTCGCTGCATTTCATGGTGGAGGTGAAGGGCGACCTGACTGCCAAGAAAATGGTGCTGGCTTTGCTGGAG
CTGGCGCGGCAGGACCACGGTGCTCTGGACTGCTGCGTGGTGGTCATTCTCTCTCACGGCTGTCAGGCCA
GCCACCTGCAGTTCCCAGGGGCTGTCTACGGCACAGATGGATGCCCTGTGTCGGTCGAGAAGATTGTGAA
CATCTTCAATGGGACCAGCTGCCCCAGCCTGGGAGGGAAGCCCAAGCTCTTTTTCATCCAGGCCTGTGGT
GGGGAGCAGAAAGACCATGGGTTTGAGGTGGCCTCCACTTCCCCTGAAGACGAGTCCCCTGGCAGTAACC
CCGAGCCAGATGCCACCCCGTTCCAGGAAGGTTTGAGGACCTTCGACCAGCTGGACGCCATATCTAGTTT
GCCCACACCCAGTGACATCTTTGTGTCCTACTCTACTTTCCCAGGTTTTGTTTCCTGGAGGGACCCCAAG
AGTGGCTCCTGGTACGTTGAAACCCTGGACGACATCTTTGAGCAGTGGGCTCACTCTGAAGACCTGCAGT
CCCTCCTGCTTAGGGTCGCTAATGCTGTTTCGGTGAAAGGGATTTATAAACAGATGCCTGGTTGCTTTAA
TTTCCTCCGGAAAAAACTTTTCTTTAAAACATCAGTCGACTATCCGTACGACGTACCAGACTACGCACTC
GACTAAAATAAAATATCTTTATTTTCATTACATCTGTGTGTTGGTTTTTTGTGTGCCCGGGTACCGAGCT
CGAATTCACTGGCCGTCGTTTTACAACGTCGTGACTGGGAAAACCCTGGCGTTACCCAACTTAATCGCCT
TGCAGCACATCCCCCTTTCGCCAGCTGGCGTAATAGCGAAGAGGCCCGCACCGATCGCCCTTCCCAACAG
TTGCGCAGCCTGAATGGCGAATGGCGCCTGATGCGGTATTTTCTCCTTACGCATCTGTGCGGTATTTCAC
ACCGCATATGGTGCACTCTCAGTACAATCTGCTCTGATGCCGCATAGTTAAGCCAGCCCCGACACCCGCC
AACACCCGCTGACGCGCCCTGACGGGCTTGTCTGCTCCCGGCATCCGCTTACAGACAAGCTGTGACCGTC
TCCGGGAGCTGCATGTGTCAGAGGTTTTCACCGTCATCACCGAAACGCGCGAGACGAAAGGGCCTCGTGA
TACGCCTATTTTTATAGGTTAATGTCATGATAATAATGGTTTCTTAGACGTCAGGTGGCACTTTTCGGGG
AAATGTGCGCGGAACCCCTATTTGTTTATTTTTCTAAATACATTCAAATATGTATCCGCTCATGAGACAA
TAACCCTGATAAATGCTTCAATAATATTGAAAAAGGAAGAGTATGAGTATTCAACATTTCCGTGTCGCCC
TTATTCCCTTTTTTGCGGCATTTTGCCTTCCTGTTTTTGCTCACCCAGAAACGCTGGTGAAAGTAAAAGA
TGCTGAAGATCAGTTGGGTGCACGAGTGGGTTACATCGAACTGGATCTCAACAGCGGTAAGATCCTTGAG
AGTTTTCGCCCCGAAGAACGTTTTCCAATGATGAGCACTTTTAAAGTTCTGCTATGTGGCGCGGTATTAT
CCCGTATTGACGCCGGGCAAGAGCAACTCGGTCGCCGCATACACTATTCTCAGAATGACTTGGTTGAGTA
CTCACCAGTCACAGAAAAGCATCTTACGGATGGCATGACAGTAAGAGAATTATGCAGTGCTGCCATAACC
ATGAGTGATAACACTGCGGCCAACTTACTTCTGACAACGATCGGAGGACCGAAGGAGCTAACCGCTTTTT
TGCACAACATGGGGGATCATGTAACTCGCCTTGATCGTTGGGAACCGGAGCTGAATGAAGCCATACCAAA
CGACGAGCGTGACACCACGATGCCTGTAGCAATGGCAACAACGTTGCGCAAACTATTAACTGGCGAACTA
CTTACTCTAGCTTCCCGGCAACAATTAATAGACTGGATGGAGGCGGATAAAGTTGCAGGACCACTTCTGC
GCTCGGCCCTTCCGGCTGGCTGGTTTATTGCTGATAAATCTGGAGCCGGTGAGCGTGGGTCTGGCGGTAT
CATTGCAGCACTGGGGCCAGATGGTAAGCCCTCCCGTATCGTAGTTATCTACACGACGGGGAGTCAGGCA
ACTATGGATGAACGAAATAGACAGATCGCTGAGATAGGTGCCTCACTGATTAAGCATTGGTAACTGTCAG
ACCAAGTTTACTCATATATACTTTAGATTGATTTAAAACTTCATTTTTAATTTAAAAGGATCTAGGTGAA
GATCCTTTTTGATAATCTCATGACCAAAATCCCTTAACGTGAGTTTTCGTTCCACTGAGCGTCAGACCCC
GTAGAAAAGATCAAAGGATCTTCTTGAGATCCTTTTTTTCTGCGCGTAATCTGCTGCTTGCAAACAAAAA
AACCACCGCTACCAGCGGTGGTTTGTTTGCCGGATCAAGAGCTACCAACTCTTTTTCCGAAGGTAACTGG
CTTCAGCAGAGCGCAGATACCAAATACTGTTCTTCTAGTGTAGCCGTAGTTAGGCCACCACTTCAAGAAC
TCTGTAGCACCGCCTACATACCTCGCTCTGCTAATCCTGTTACCAGTGGCTGCTGCCAGTGGCGATAAGT
CGTGTCTTACCGGGTTGGACTCAAGACGATAGTTACCGGATAAGGCGCAGCGGTCGGGCTGAACGGGGGG
TTCGTGCACACAGCCCAGCTTGGAGCGAA
